>Addgene plasmid #215422 | NylCK_pET28a | addgene full sequence | sequence record 425840 | Addgene NGS Result
AATACCACACCGGTGCATGCTCTCACCGATATCGACGGTGGCATTGCGGTAGATCCAGCTCCACGTCTTG
CAGGTCCACCTGTGTTCGGTGGACCTGGTAACGCTGCATTCGATCTGGTTCCGGTACGTTCCACCGGTCG
TGAAACCCTGCGTTTCGATTTTCCGGGGGTTTCTGTGGGTAGCGCGCACTACGAAGAGGGTCCGACTGGC
GCCACCGTCATCCACATCCCGGCTGGGGCACGTACTGCTGTAGATGCACGTGGCGGCGCAGTGGGCCTGT
CCGGTGGCTACGACTTCAACCACGCTATTTGTCTGGCTGGTGGTGCTTCTTACGGCCTGGAGGCTGGCGC
AGGCGTTTCCGGTGCTCTGCTGGAACGCCTCGAATACCGCACAGGTTTCGCTGAAGCCCAACTGGTGTCT
TCCGCAGTAATCTACGACTTCTCTGCCCGTTCAACCGCAGTGTATCCAGACAAAGCCTTGGGTCGTGCTG
CGCTGGAATTTGCCGTACCGGGTGAATTCCCACAGGGTCGCGCTGGTGCCGGCATGAGCGCCAGCGCGGG
CAAAGTTGATTGGGATCGTACCGAGATCACAGGTCAGGGCGCTGCTTTCCGCCGTCTGGGCGATGTGCGT
ATCCTGGCTGTTGTTGTGCCAAACCCAGTTGGCGTAATTATGGATCGTGCAGGCGGTATCGTCCGTGGCA
ACTATGATGCGCAAACTGGCGTTCGCCGTCACCCAGTATTTGATTACCAGGAAGCTTTCGCGGAACAACT
GCCGCCTGTTACTCAGGCGGGCAACACGACCATCAGCGCGATCGTTACCAATGTCCGCATGAGTCCGGTG
GAACTGAATCAATTCGCCAAACAGGTGCATAGCTCTATGCACCGCGGTATCCAGCCATTTCACACCGATA
TGGACGGCGATACCCTGTTCGCCGTGACTACCGACGAAATCGATCTCCCGACTACGCCGGGCTCCTCCCG
TGGCCGCCTGTCTGTTAACGCAACCGCTCTGGGCGCAATTGCTTCTGAAGTTATGTGGGACGCCGTATTA
GAAGCGGCGAAGTGACTCGAGCACCACCACCACCACCACTGAGATCCGGCTGCTAACAAAGCCCGAAAGG
AAGCTGAGTTGGCTGCTGCCACCGCTGAGCAATAACTAGCATAACCCCTTGGGGCCTCTAAACGGGTCTT
GAGGGGTTTTTTGCTGAAAGGAGGAACTATATCCGGATTGGCGAATGGG
[124 nt withheld, positions 1240-1363]
C
[91 nt withheld, positions 1365-1455]
A
[49 nt withheld, positions 1457-1505]
CCTTTGACGTTGGAGTCCACGTTCTTT
[37 nt withheld, positions 1533-1569]
ACCCTATCTCGGTCTATTCTTTTGATTTATAAGGGATTTTGCCGATTTCGGCCTATTGGTTAAAAAATGA
GCTGATTTAACAAAAATTTAACGCGAATTTTAACAAAATATTAACGCTTACAATTTAGGTGGCACTTTTC
GGGGAAATGTGCGCGGAACCCCTATTTGTTTATTTTTCTAAATACATTCAAATATGTATCCGCTCATGAA
TTAATTCTTAGAAAAACTCATCGAGCATCAAATGAAACTGCAATTTATTCATATCAGGATTATCAATACC
ATATTTTTGAAAAAGCCGTTTCTGTAATGAAGGAGAAAACTCACCGAGGCAGTTCCATAGGATGGCAAGA
TCCTGGTATCGGTCTGCGATTCCGACTCGTCCAACATCAATACAACCTATTAATTTCCCCTCGTCAAAAA
TAAGGTTATCAAGTGAGAAATCACCATGAGTGACGACTGAATCCGGTGAGAATGGCAAAAGTTTATGCAT
TTCTTTCCAGACTTGTTCAACAGGCCAGCCATTACGCTCGTCATCAAAATCACTCGCATCAACCAAACCG
TTATTCATTCGTGATTGCGCCTGAGCGAGACGAAATACGCGATCGCTGTTAAAAGGACAATTACAAACAG
GAATCGAATGCAACCGGCGCAGGAACACTGCCAGCGCATCAACAATATTTTCACCTGAATCAGGATATTC
TTCTAATACCTGGAATGCTGTTTTCCCGGGGATCGCAGTGGTGAGTAACCATGCATCATCAGGAGTACGG
ATAAAATGCTTGATGGTCGGAAGAGGCATAAATTCCGTCAGCCAGTTTAGTCTGACCATCTCATCTGTAA
CATCATTGGCAACGCTACCTTTGCCATGTTTCAGAAACAACTCTGGCGCATCGGGCTTCCCATACAATCG
ATAGATTGTCGCACCTGATTGCCCGACATTATCGCGAGCCCATTTATACCCATATAAATCAGCATCCATG
TTGGAATTTAATCGCGGCCTAGAGCAAGACGTTTCCCGTTGAATATGGCTCATAACACCCCTTGTATTAC
TGTTTATGTAAGCAGACAGTTTTATTGTTCATGACCAAAATCCCTTAACGTGAGTTTTCGTTCCACTGAG
CGTCAGACCCCGTAGAAAAGATCAAAGGATCTTCTTGAGATCCTTTTTTTCTGCGCGTAATCTGCTGCTT
GCAAACAAAAAAACCACCGCTACCAGCGGTGGTTTGTTTGCCGGATCAAGAGCTACCAACTCTTTTTCCG
AAGGTAACTGGCTTCAGCAGAGCGCAGATACCAAATACTGTCCTTCTAGTGTAGCCGTAGTTAGGCCACC
ACTTCAAGAACTCTGTAGCACCGCCTACATACCTCGCTCTGCTAATCCTGTTACCAGTGGCTGCTGCCAG
TGGCGATAAGTCGTGTCTTACCGGGTTGGACTCAAGACGATAGTTACCGGATAAGGCGCAGCGGTCGGGC
TGAACGGGGGGTTCGTGCACACAGCCCAGCTTGGAGCGAACGACCTACACCGAACTGAGATACCTACAGC
GTGAGCTATGAGAAAGCGCCACGCTTCCCGAAGGGAGAAAGGCGGACAGGTATCCGGTAAGCGGCAGGGT
CGGAACAGGAGAGCGCACGAGGGAGCTTCCAGGGGGAAACGCCTGGTATCTTTATAGTCCTGTCGGGTTT
CGCCACCTCTGACTTGAGCGTCGATTTTTGTGATGCTCGTCAGGGGGGCGGAGCCTATGGAAAAACGCCA
GCAACGCGGCCTTTTTACGGTTCCTGGCCTTTTGCTGGCCTTTTGCTCACATGTTCTTTCCTGCGTTATC
CCCTGATTCTGTGGATAACCGTATTACCGCCTTTGAGTGAGCTGATACCGCTCGCCGCAGCCGAACGACC
GAGCGCAGCGAGTCAGTGAGCGAGGAAGCGGAAGAGCGCCTGATGCGGTATTTTCTCCTTACGCATCTGT
GCGGTATTTCACACCGCAATGGTGCACTCTCAGTACAATCTGCTCTGATGCCGCATAGTTAAGCCAGTAT
ACACTCCGCTATCGCTACGTGACTGGGTCATGGCTGCGCCCCGACACCCGCCAACACCCGCTGACGCGCC
CTGACGGGCTTGTCTGCTCCCGGCATCCGCTTACAGACAAGCTGTGACCGTCTCCGGGAGCTGCATGTGT
CAGAGGTTTTCACCGTCATCACCGAAACGCGCGAGGCAGCTGCGGTAAAGCTCATCAGCGTGGTCGTGAA
GCGATTCACAGATGTCTGCCTGTTCATCCGCGTCCAGCTCGTTGAGTTTCTCCAGAAGCGTTAATGTCTG
GCTTCTGATAAAGCGGGCCATGTTAAGGGCGGTTTTTTCCTGTTTGGTCACTGATGCCTCCGTGTAAGGG
GGATTTCTGTTCATGGGGGTAATGATACCGATGAAACGAGAGAGGATGCTCACGATACGGGTTACTGATG
ATGAACATGCCCGGTTACTGGAACGTTGTGAGGGTAAACAACTGGCGGTATGGATGCGGCGGGACCAGAG
AAAAATCACTCAGGGTCAATGCCAGCGCTTCGTTAATACAGATGTAGGTGTTCCACAGGGTAGCCAGCAG
CATCCTGCGATGCAGATCCGGAACATAATGGTGCAGGGCGCTGACTTCCGCGTTTCCAGACTTTACGAAA
CACGGAAACCGAAGACCATTCATGTTGTTGCTCAGGTCGCAGACGTTTTGCAGCAGCAGTCGCTTCACGT
TCGCTCGCGTATCGGTGATTCATTCTGCTAACCAGTAAGGCAACCCCGCCAGCCTAGCCGGGTCCTCAAC
GACAGGAGCACGATCATGCGCACCCGTGGGGCCGCCATGCCGGCGATAATGGCCTGCTTCTCGCCGAAAC
GTTTGGTGGCGGGACCAGTGACGAAGGCTTGAGCGAGGGCGTGCAAGATTCCGAATACCGCAAGCGACAG
GCCGATCATCGTCGCGCTCCAGCGAAAGCGGTCCTCGCCGAAAATGACCCAGAGCGCTGCCGGCACCTGT
CCTACGAGTTGCATGATAAAGAAGACAGTCATAAGTGCGGCGACGATAGTCATGCCCCGCGCCCACCGGA
AGGAGCTGACTGGGTTGAAGGCTCTCAAGGGCATCGGTCGAGATCCCGGTGCCTAATGAGTGAGCTAACT
TACATTAATTGCGTTGCGCTCACTGCCCGCTTTCCAGTCGGGAAACCTGTCGTGCCAGCTGCATTAATGA
ATCGGCCAACGCGCGGGGAGAGGCGGTTTGCGTATTGGGCGCCAGGGTGGTTTTTCTTTTCACCAGTGAG
ACGGGCAACAGCTGATTGCCCTTCACCGCCTGGCCCTGAGAGAGTTGCAGCAAGCGGTCCACGCTGGTTT
GCCCCAGCAGGCGAAAATCCTGTTTGATGGTGGTTAACGGCGGGATATAACATGAGCTGTCTTCGGTATC
GTCGTATCCCACTACCGAGATATCCGCACCAACGCGCAGCCCGGACTCGGTAATGGCGCGCATTGCGCCC
AGCGCCATCTGATCGTTGGCAACCAGCATCGCAGTGGGAACGATGCCCTCATTCAGCATTTGCATGGTTT
GTTGAAAACCGGACATGGCACTCCAGTCGCCTTCCCGTTCCGCTATCGGCTGAATTTGATTGCGAGTGAG
ATATTTATGCCAGCCAGCCAGACGCAGACGCGCCGAGACAGAACTTAATGGGCCCGCTAACAGCGCGATT
TGCTGGTGACCCAATGCGACCAGATGCTCCACGCCCAGTCGCGTACCGTCTTCATGGGAGAAAATAATAC
TGTTGATGGGTGTCTGGTCAGAGACATCAAGAAATAACGCCGGAACATTAGTGCAGGCAGCTTCCACAGC
AATGGCATCCTGGTCATCCAGCGGATAGTTAATGATCAGCCCACTGACGCGTTGCGCGAGAAGATTGTGC
ACCGCCGCTTTACAGGCTTCGACGCCGCTTCGTTCTACCATCGACACCACCACGCTGGCACCCAGTTGAT
CGGCGCGAGATTTAATCGCCGCGACAATTTGCGACGGCGCGTGCAGGGCCAGACTGGAGGTGGCAACGCC
AATCAGCAACGACTGTTTGCCCGCCAGTTGTTGTGCCACGCGGTTGGGAATGTAATTCAGCTCCGCCATC
GCCGCTTCCACTTTTTCCCGCGTTTTCGCAGAAACGTGGCTGGCCTGGTTCACCACGCGGGAAACGGTCT
GATAAGAGACACCGGCATACTCTGCGACATCGTATAACGTTACTGGTTTCACATTCACCACCCTGAATTG
ACTCTCTTCCGGGCGCTATCATGCCATACCGCGAAAGGTTTTGCGCCATTCGATGGTGTCCGGGATCTCG
ACGCTCTCCCTTATGCGACTCCTGCATTAGGAAGCAGCCCAGTAGTAGGTTGAGGCCGTTGAGCACCGCC
GCCGCAAGGAATGGTGCATGCAAGGAGATGGCGCCCAACAGTCCCCCGGCCACGGGGCCTGCCACCATAC
CCACGCCGAAACAAGCGCTCATGAGCCCGAAGTGGCGAGCCCGATCTTCCCCATCGGTGATGTCGGCGAT
ATAGGCGCCAGCAACCGCACCTGTGGCGCCGGTGATGCCGGCCACGATGCGTCCGGCGTAGAGGATCGAG
ATCTCGATCCCGCGAAATTAATACGACTCACTATAGGGGAATTGTGAGCGGATAACAATTCCCCTCTAGA
AATAATTTTGTTTAACTTTAAGAAGGAGATATACCATGGGCAGCAGCCATCATCATCATCATCACAGCAG
CGGCCTGGTGCCGCGCGGCAGCCATATG
Features (pLannotate 1.2.2; 21 found; start..end, strand, type, name):
   1072..1089    +  CDS            9xHis (fragment): 9xHis affinity tag
   1099..1148    +  CDS            SET1 (fragment): solubility-enhancement tag derived from T7 phage gene 10B
   1156..1203    +  terminator     T7 terminator: transcription terminator for bacteriophage T7 RNA polymerase
   1240..1668    +  rep_origin     f1 ori (sequence partly withheld): f1 bacteriophage origin of replication; arrow indicates direction of (+) strand synthesis
   1721..1778    +  promoter       AmpR promoter (fragment): bla
   1787..2602    -  CDS            KanR: aminoglycoside phosphotransferase; aph(3')-Ia; confers resistance to kanamycin in bacteria or G418 (Geneticin®) in eukaryotes
   2724..3312    +  rep_origin     ori: high-copy-number ColE1/pMB1/pBR322/pUC origin of replication
   3498..3637    -  misc_feature   bom: basis of mobility region from pBR322
   3739..3930    -  CDS            rop: Rop protein, which maintains plasmids at low copy number; rop
   3947..4327    +  CDS            YPB1_ECOLX: Protein predicted: Swiss-Prot protein existence level 4. From Escherichia coli.
   4399..4690    -  CDS            TcR (fragment): tetracycline efflux protein; tet; confers resistance to tetracycline
   4705..4726    -  protein_bind   CAP binding site: CAP binding activates transcription in the presence of cAMP. E. coli catabolite activator protein
   4739..5821    -  CDS            lacI: lac repressor; lacI; The lac repressor binds to the lac operator to inhibit transcription in E. coli. This inhibition can be relieved by adding lactose or isopropyl-β-D-thiogalactopyranoside (IPTG).
   5822..5899    -  promoter       lacI promoter: lacI
   5907..6186    -  CDS            TcR (fragment): tetracycline efflux protein; tet; confers resistance to tetracycline
   6208..6226    +  promoter       T7 promoter: promoter for bacteriophage T7 RNA polymerase
   6227..6251    +  protein_bind   lac operator: The lac repressor binds to the lac operator to inhibit transcription in E. coli. This inhibition can be relieved by adding lactose or isopropyl-β-D-thiogalactopyranoside (IPTG). lac repressor encoded by lacI
   6266..6288    +  RBS            RBS: efficient ribosome binding site from bacteriophage T7 gene 10 (Olins and Rangwala, 1989)
   6307..6323    +  CDS            capTEV™ (fragment): composite tag for in vivo biotinylation, TEV protease cleavage, and 6xHis tagging
   6334..6351    +  CDS            thrombin site: thrombin recognition and cleavage site
   6355..1062    +  CDS            nylC (across the origin): NYLC_KOCS2 - Experimental evidence at protein level: Swiss-Prot protein existence level 1. Involved in the degradation of nylon-6 oligomers. Degrades cyclic and linear oligomers of 6-aminohexanoate (Ahx) with a degree of polymerization greater than three by an endo-type mode. Cannot use Ahx cyclic dimer or the Ahx linear dimer. From Kocuria sp. (strain KY2).
