[The description below was written by a language model from this plasmid's Addgene catalogue record and pLannotate feature annotations shown in this document.]
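Description:
NylCK_pET28a is a bacterial expression plasmid built on the pET28a backbone and carrying a synthetic, E. coli codon-optimised gene for NylCK, a nylon oligomer hydrolase. The catalogue lists the source species as Arthrobacter sp., whereas the sequence annotation matches the coding region to NylC of Kocuria sp. strain KY2, which fits the "K" suffix and the cited source of the gene. This discrepancy in the record should be kept in mind. According to the annotation, the enzyme degrades cyclic and linear oligomers of 6-aminohexanoate longer than three units in an endo-type manner.

The open reading frame sits downstream of a T7 promoter with an adjacent lac operator and the T7 gene 10 ribosome binding site, and transcription ends at the T7 terminator. The plasmid-borne lacI gene supplies the repressor, so expression is held off until IPTG is added in a host that provides T7 RNA polymerase. Upstream of the gene, a short His-tag-like fragment and a thrombin cleavage site are annotated, consistent with the standard pET28a N-terminal tag. A second His-tag fragment lies just after the gene, but the record does not show whether it is translated in frame with the protein.

The plasmid is propagated through a ColE1/pBR322-type origin accompanied by the bom and rop elements, and it is selected with kanamycin through an aminoglycoside phosphotransferase gene. An f1 origin is also present. The short tetracycline-resistance, AmpR promoter and SET1 hits are backbone remnants or partial matches rather than functional parts. The construct is intended for recombinant production and purification of NylCK, in the context of work screening and characterising enzymes for nylon-6 depolymerisation.
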