Addgene plasmid #215422: NylCK_pET28a
Purpose: Expression construct for NylCK gene, codon optimized for expression in E. coli
Depositing lab: Gregg Beckham. Depositing organization: National Laboratory of the Rockies (NLR). Publication: Natural diversity screening, assay development, and characterization of nylon-6 enzymatic depolymerization. Bell EL, Rosetto G, Ingraham MA, Ramirez KJ, Lincoln C, Clarke RW, Gado JE, Lilly JL, Kucharzyk KH, Erickson E, Beckham GT. Nat Commun. 2024 Feb 9;15(1):1217. doi: 10.1038/s41467-024-45523-5. PubMed 38336849.
Backbone
  Vector backbone: pET28a
  Vector type: Bacterial Expression
Growth in bacteria
  Bacterial resistance: Kanamycin, 50 μg/mL
  Growth temperature: 37°C
  Growth strain: DH5alpha
  Copy number: High Copy
Gene/Insert
  Gene/Insert name: NylCK (alt name: Nylon oligomer hydrolase from Arthrobacter sp.)
  Species: Arthrobacter sp.
  Cloning method: Gene Synthesis
Resource information
  A portion of this plasmid was derived from a plasmid made by: Gene from nylon oligomer hydrolase described in Yasuhira, K. et al. 6-Aminohexanoate oligomer hydrolases from the alkalophilic bacteria Agromyces sp. Strain KY5R and Kocuria sp. Strain KY2. Appl. Environ. Microbiol. 73, 7099-7102 (2007).
Terms and licenses: Academic/Nonprofit Terms; Industry Terms: Not Available to Industry
How to cite: NylCK_pET28a was a gift from Gregg Beckham (Addgene plasmid # 215422 ; http://n2t.net/addgene:215422 ; RRID:Addgene_215422)
